Addgene plasmid #181845: pcDNA3.1(+)-FluoSTEP-ICUE
Purpose: Genetically encoded FRET-based sensor for monitoring cAMP dynamics near a protein of interest. Must pair with GFP11-tagged POI to reconstitute donor fluorescence.
Depositing lab: Jin Zhang. Depositing organization: University of California, San Diego (UCSD). Publication: Phase Separation of a PKA Regulatory Subunit Controls cAMP Compartmentation and Oncogenic Signaling. Zhang JZ, Lu TW, Stolerman LM, Tenner B, Yang JR, Zhang JF, Falcke M, Rangamani P, Taylor SS, Mehta S, Zhang J. Cell. 2020 Sep 17;182(6):1531-1544.e15. doi: 10.1016/j.cell.2020.07.043. Epub 2020 Aug 25. PubMed 32846158.
Backbone
  Vector backbone: pcDNA3.1(+)
  Backbone manufacturer: Invitrogen
  Backbone size w/o insert (bp): 5359
  Total vector size (bp): 8941
  Vector type: Mammalian Expression
  Selectable markers: Neomycin (select with G418)
Growth in bacteria
  Bacterial resistance: Ampicillin, 100 μg/mL
  Growth temperature: 37°C
  Growth strain: DH5alpha
  Copy number: High Copy
Gene/Insert
  Gene/Insert name: FluoSTEP-ICUE (alt name: mRuby2-Epac1(149-880)-sfGFP(1-10))
  Species: H. sapiens (human)
  Insert size (bp): 3582
  Entrez Gene: RAPGEF3 (a.k.a. CAMP-GEFI, EPAC, EPAC1, HSU79275, bcm910)
  Promoter: CMV
  Tag / fusion protein: mRuby2 (N terminal on insert); sfGFP(1-10) (C terminal on insert)
  Cloning method: Restriction Enzyme; 5′ cloning site HindIII (not destroyed); 3′ cloning site XbaI (not destroyed)
  Sequencing primers: 5′ CMV forward; 3′ BGH reverse
Terms and licenses: Academic/Nonprofit Terms; Industry Terms: Not Available to Industry
How to cite: pcDNA3.1(+)-FluoSTEP-ICUE was a gift from Jin Zhang (Addgene plasmid # 181845 ; http://n2t.net/addgene:181845 ; RRID:Addgene_181845)
