[The description below was written by a language model from this plasmid's Addgene catalogue record and pLannotate feature annotations shown in this document.]
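Description:
pcDNA3.1(+)-FluoSTEP-ICUE is a mammalian expression plasmid of about 8.9 kb built on the Invitrogen pcDNA3.1(+) backbone. It carries a genetically encoded FRET sensor for cAMP. In E. coli it replicates at high copy from a ColE1/pUC-type origin and is selected with ampicillin through the AmpR β-lactamase gene. An f1 origin is also present. For mammalian cells, an SV40 early promoter drives a neomycin resistance gene followed by an SV40 polyadenylation signal, allowing G418 selection of stable lines. The automated annotation also reports short fragments (a truncated HIV-1 LTR, ble, lacI, bom and lac promoter/operator elements). These appear to be backbone remnants or partial matches rather than functional parts of the design.

The roughly 3.6 kb insert was cloned between HindIII and XbaI. It is expressed from the CMV immediate-early enhancer/promoter and terminated by the bGH polyadenylation signal, and a T7 promoter lies just upstream of the coding sequence. The single open reading frame fuses mRuby2 at the N terminus, residues 149–880 of human Epac1 (RAPGEF3) as the cAMP-binding sensing domain, and the first ten β-strands of superfolder GFP at the C terminus.

The sfGFP(1-10) fragment is not fluorescent alone, so the sensor has no working FRET donor until it meets the complementary GFP11 strand. The probe must therefore be paired with a GFP11-tagged protein of interest. Complementation rebuilds GFP only at that protein, and energy transfer to the mRuby2 acceptor then reports cAMP-driven conformational changes in Epac1. This confines the readout to the surroundings of the tagged protein, and the construct is used to monitor cAMP dynamics in specific signaling compartments.
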