Features (pLannotate 1.2.2; 22 found; start..end, strand, type, name):
    105..484     +  enhancer       CMV enhancer: human cytomegalovirus immediate early enhancer
    485..688     +  promoter       CMV promoter: human cytomegalovirus (CMV) immediate early promoter
    684..717     +  LTR            5' LTR (truncated) (fragment): truncated 5' long terminal repeat (LTR) from HIV-1
    733..751     +  promoter       T7 promoter: promoter for bacteriophage T7 RNA polymerase
    789..1499    +  CDS            mRuby2: monomeric red fluorescent protein derived from mRuby, with improved photophysical properties (Lam et al., 2012)
   1509..3704    +  CDS            RAPGEF3 (fragment): RPGF3_HUMAN - Also known as CGEF1, EPAC, EPAC1. Experimental evidence at protein level: Swiss-Prot protein existence level 1. Guanine nucleotide exchange factor (GEF) for RAP1A and RAP2A small GTPases that is activated by binding cAMP. Through simultaneous binding of PDE3B to RAPGEF3 and PIK3R6 is assembled in a signaling complex in which it activates the PI3K gamma complex and which is involved in angiogenesis. Plays a role in the modulation of the cAMP- induced dynamic control of endothelial barrier function through a pathway that is independent on Rho-mediated signaling. Required for the ac
   3705..4346    +  CDS            GFP(1-10): fragment of superfolder GFP consisting of the first 10 β-strands associates with GFP11, the 11th β-strand, to reconstitute fluorescent GFP (Cabantous et al., 2005; Kamiyama et al., 2016)
   4408..4632    +  polyA_signal   bGH poly(A) signal: bovine growth hormone polyadenylation signal
   4636..4657    +  promoter       SV40 promoter (fragment): SV40 enhancer and early promoter
   4678..5106    +  rep_origin     f1 ori (sequence partly withheld): f1 bacteriophage origin of replication; arrow indicates direction of (+) strand synthesis
   5120..5449    +  promoter       SV40 promoter: SV40 enhancer and early promoter
   5516..6307    +  CDS            neo: KKA2_KLEPN - Also known as kan, nptII. Experimental evidence at protein level: Swiss-Prot protein existence level 1. Resistance to kanamycin, neomycin, paromomycin, ribostamycin, butirosin and gentamicin B. From Klebsiella pneumoniae.
   6331..6489    +  CDS            ble (fragment): BLE_KLEPN - Experimental evidence at protein level: Swiss-Prot protein existence level 1. Binding protein with a strong affinity to the bleomycin family of antibiotics. Binds to CL990; an antimitotic-antibiotic compound. From Klebsiella pneumoniae.
   6484..6605    +  polyA_signal   SV40 poly(A) signal: SV40 polyadenylation signal
   6678..6694    -  protein_bind   lac operator: The lac repressor binds to the lac operator to inhibit transcription in E. coli. This inhibition can be relieved by adding lactose or isopropyl-β-D-thiogalactopyranoside (IPTG). lac repressor encoded by lacI
   6702..6732    -  promoter       lac promoter: promoter for the E. coli lac operon
   6747..6768    -  protein_bind   CAP binding site: CAP binding activates transcription in the presence of cAMP. E. coli catabolite activator protein
   6781..6873    -  CDS            lacI (fragment): lac repressor; lacI; The lac repressor binds to the lac operator to inhibit transcription in E. coli. This inhibition can be relieved by adding lactose or isopropyl-β-D-thiogalactopyranoside (IPTG).
   7056..7644    -  rep_origin     ori: high-copy-number ColE1/pMB1/pBR322/pUC origin of replication
   7815..8675    -  CDS            AmpR: β-lactamase; bla; confers resistance to ampicillin, carbenicillin, and related antibiotics
   8676..8780    -  promoter       AmpR promoter: bla
   8839..8891    -  misc_feature   bom (fragment): basis of mobility region from pBR322
>Addgene plasmid #181845 | pcDNA3.1(+)-FluoSTEP-ICUE | addgene full sequence | sequence record 364061 | Addgene NGS Result
TTAAGCTACAACAAGGCAAGGCTTGACCGACAATTGCATGAAGAATCTGCTTAGGGTTAGGCGTTTTGCG
CTGCTTCGCGATGTACGGGCCAGATATACGCGTTGACATTGATTATTGACTAGTTATTAATAGTAATCAA
TTACGGGGTCATTAGTTCATAGCCCATATATGGAGTTCCGCGTTACATAACTTACGGTAAATGGCCCGCC
TGGCTGACCGCCCAACGACCCCCGCCCATTGACGTCAATAATGACGTATGTTCCCATAGTAACGCCAATA
GGGACTTTCCATTGACGTCAATGGGTGGAGTATTTACGGTAAACTGCCCACTTGGCAGTACATCAAGTGT
ATCATATGCCAAGTACGCCCCCTATTGACGTCAATGACGGTAAATGGCCCGCCTGGCATTATGCCCAGTA
CATGACCTTATGGGACTTTCCTACTTGGCAGTACATCTACGTATTAGTCATCGCTATTACCATGGTGATG
CGGTTTTGGCAGTACATCAATGGGCGTGGATAGCGGTTTGACTCACGGGGATTTCCAAGTCTCCACCCCA
TTGACGTCAATGGGAGTTTGTTTTGGCACCAAAATCAACGGGACTTTCCAAAATGTCGTAACAACTCCGC
CCCATTGACGCAAATGGGCGGTAGGCGTGTACGGTGGGAGGTCTATATAAGCAGAGCTCTCTGGCTAACT
AGAGAACCCACTGCTTACTGGCTTATCGAAATTAATACGACTCACTATAGGGAGACCCAAGCTGGCTAGC
GTTTAAACTTAAGCTTGGATGGTGTCTAAGGGCGAAGAGCTGATCAAGGAAAATATGCGTATGAAGGTGG
TCATGGAAGGTTCGGTCAACGGCCACCAATTCAAATGCACAGGTGAAGGAGAAGGCAATCCGTACATGGG
AACTCAAACCATGAGGATCACAGTCATCGAGGGAGGACCCCTGCCATTTGCCTTTGACATTCTTGCCACG
TCGTTCATGTATGGCAGCCGTACTTTTATCAAGTACCCGAAAGGCATTCCTGATTTCTTTAAACAGTCCT
TTCCTGAGGGTTTTACTTGGGAAAGAGTTACGAGATACGAAGATGGTGGAGTCGTCACCGTCATGCAGGA
CACCAGCCTTGAGGATGGCTGTCTCGTTTACCACGTCCAAGTCAGAGGGGTAAACTTTCCCTCCAATGGT
CCCGTGATGCAGAAGAAGACCAAGGGTTGGGAGCCTAATACAGAGATGATGTATCCAGCAGATGGTGGTC
TGAGGGGATACACTCATATGGCACTGAAAGTTGATGGTGGTGGCCATCTGTCTTGCTCTTTCGTAACAAC
TTACAGGTCAAAAAAGACCGTCGGGAACATCAAGATGCCCGGTATCCATGCCGTTGATCACCGCCTGGAA
AGGTTAGAGGAAAGTGACAATGAAATGTTCGTAGTACAACGCGAAGTCGCAGTTGCCAAGTTCGCCGGGC
TTGGTGGTGGGATGGACGAGCTGTACAAGGCTGGTACCCCCGTGGGAACTCATGAGATGGAGGAGGAGTT
GGCCGAAGCTGTGGCCCTGCTCTCCCAGCGGGGGCCTGACGCCCTGCTCACTGTGGCACTTCGAAAGCCC
CCAGGTCAGCGCACGGATGAAGAGCTGGACCTCATCTTTGAGGAGCTGCTGCACATCAAGGCTGTGGCCC
ACCTCTCCAACTCGGTGAAGCGAGAATTAGCGGCTGTTCTGCTCTTTGAACCACACAGCAAGGCAGGGAC
CGTGTTGTTCAGCCAGGGGGACAAGGGCACTTCGTGGTACATTATCTGGAAGGGATCTGTCAACGTGGTG
ACCCATGGCAAGGGGCTGGTGACCACCCTGCATGAGGGAGATGATTTTGGACAGCTGGCTCTGGTGAATG
ATGCACCCCGGGCAGCCACCATCATCCTGCGAGAAGACAACTGTCATTTCCTGCGTGTGGACAAGCAGGA
CTTCAACCGTATCATCAAGGATGTGGAGGCAAAGACCATGCGGCTGGAAGAACATGGCAAAGTGGTGCTG
GTGCTGGAGAGAGCCTCTCAGGGCGCCGGCCCTTCCCGACCCCCAACCCCAGGCAGGAACCGGTATACAG
TGATGTCTGGCACCCCAGAGAAGATCCTAGAGCTTCTGTTGGAGGCCATGGGACCAGATTCCAGTGCTCA
TGACCAAACAGAGACATTCCTCAGCGACTTCCTCCTGACCCACAGGGTCTTCATGCCCAGCGCCCAACTC
TGCGCTGCCCTTCTGCACCACTTCCATGTGGAGCCTGCGGGTGGCAGCGAGCAGGAGCGCAGCACCTACG
TCTGCAACAAGAGGCAGCAGATCTTGCGGCTGGTCAGCCAGTGGGTGGCCCTGTATGGCTCCATGCTCCA
CACTGACCCTGTGGCCACCAGCTTCCTCCAGAAACTCTCAGACCTGGTGGGCAGGGACACCCGACTCAGC
AACCTGCTGAGGGAGCAGTGGCCAGAGAGGCGGCGATGCCACAGGTTGGAGAATGGCTGTGGGAATGCAT
CTCCTCAGATGAAGGCCCGGAACTTGCCTGTTTGGCTCCCCAACCAGGACGAGCCCCTTCCTGGCAGCAG
CTGTGCCATCCAAGTTGGGGATAAAGTCCCCTATGACATCTGCCGGCCAGACCACTCAGTGTTGACCCTG
CAGCTGCCTGTGACAGCCTCCGTGAGAGAGGTGATGGCAGCGTTGGCCCAGGAGGATGGCTGGACCAAGG
GGCAGGTGCTGGTGAAGGTCAATTCTGCAGGTGATGCCATTGGCCTGCAGCCAGATGCCCGTGGTGTGGC
CACATCTCTGGGGCTCAATGAGCGTCTCTTTGTTGTCAACCCACAGGAAGCGCATGAGCTGATCCCACAC
CCTGACCAGCTGGGGCCCACTGTGGGCTCTGCTGAGGGGCTGGACCTGGTGAGTGCCAAGGACCTGGCAG
GCCAGCTGACGGACCACGACTGGAGCCTCTTCAACAGTATCCACCAGGTGGAGCTGATCCACTATGTGCT
GGGCCCCCAGCATCTGCGGGATGTCACCACCGCCAACCTGGAGCGCTTCATGCGCCGCTTCAATGAGCTG
CAGTACTGGGTGGCCACCGAGCTGTGTCTCTGCCCCGTGCCCGGCCCCCGGGCCCAGCTGCTCAGGAAGT
TCATTAAGCTGGCGGCCCACCTCAAGGAGCAGAAGAATCTCAATTCCTTCTTTGCCGTCATGTTTGGCCT
CAGCAACTCGGCCATCAGCCACCTAGCCCACACCTGGGAGCGGCTGCCCCACAAAGTCCGGAAGCTGTAC
TCCGCCCTCGAGAGGCTGCTGGACCCCTCATGGAACCACCGGGTATACCGACTGGCCCTCGCCAAGCTCT
CCCCTCCTGTCATCCCCTTCATGCCCCTTCTTCTCAAAGACATGACCTTCATTCATGAGGGAAACCACAC
ACTAGTGGAGAATCTCATCAACTTTGAGAAGATGAGAATGATGGCCAGAGTCGCGCGGATGCTGCACCAC
TGCCGAAGCCACAACCCTGTGCCTCTCTCACCACTCAGAAGCCGAGTTTCCCACCTCCACGAGGACAGCC
AGGTGGCGAGGATTTCCACATGCTCGGAGCAGTCCCTGAGCACCCGGAGTCCAGCCAGCACCTGGGCTTA
TGTCCAGCAGCTGAAGGTCATTGACAACCAGCGGGAACTCTCCCGCCTCTCCCGAGAGCTGGAGATGTCC
AAAGGAGAAGAACTGTTTACCGGTGTTGTGCCAATTTTGGTTGAACTCGATGGTGATGTCAACGGACATA
AGTTCTCAGTGAGAGGCGAAGGAGAAGGTGACGCCACCATTGGAAAATTGACTCTTAAATTCATCTGTAC
TACTGGTAAACTTCCTGTACCATGGCCGACTCTCGTAACAACGCTTACGTACGGAGTTCAGTGCTTTTCG
AGATACCCAGACCATATGAAAAGACATGACTTTTTTAAGTCGGCTATGCCTGAAGGTTACGTGCAAGAAA
GAACAATTTCGTTCAAAGATGATGGAAAATATAAAACTAGAGCAGTTGTTAAATTTGAAGGAGATACTTT
GGTTAACCGCATTGAACTGAAAGGAACAGATTTTAAAGAAGATGGTAATATTCTTGGACACAAACTCGAA
TACAATTTTAATAGTCATAACGTATACATCACTGCTGATAAGCAAAAGAACGGAATTAAAGCGAATTTCA
CAGTACGCCATAATGTAGAAGATGGCAGTGTTCAACTTGCCGACCATTACCAACAAAACACCCCTATTGG
AGACGGTCCGGTACTTCTTCCTGATAATCACTACCTCTCAACACAAACAGTCCTGAGCAAAGATCCAAAT
GAAAAAGGAACAGGTGGCGGCGGAAGTTAGTCTAGAGGGCCCGTTTAAACCCGCTGATCAGCCTCGACTG
TGCCTTCTAGTTGCCAGCCATCTGTTGTTTGCCCCTCCCCCGTGCCTTCCTTGACCCTGGAAGGTGCCAC
TCCCACTGTCCTTTCCTAATAAAATGAGGAAATTGCATCGCATTGTCTGAGTAGGTGTCATTCTATTCTG
GGGGGTGGGGTGGGGCAGGACAGCAAGGGGGAGGATTGGGAAGACAATAGCAGGCATGCTGGGGATGCGG
TGGGCTCTATGGCTTCTGAGGCGGAAAGAACCAGCTGGGGCTCTAGGGGGTATCCCC
[124 nt withheld, positions 4678-4801]
C
[91 nt withheld, positions 4803-4893]
A
[49 nt withheld, positions 4895-4943]
CCTTTGACGTTGGAGTCCACGTTCTTT
[37 nt withheld, positions 4971-5007]
ACCCTATCTCGGTCTATTCTTTTGATTTATAAGGGATTTTGCCGATTTCGGCCTATTGGTTAAAAAATGA
GCTGATTTAACAAAAATTTAACGCGAATTAATTCTGTGGAATGTGTGTCAGTTAGGGTGTGGAAAGTCCC
CAGGCTCCCCAGCAGGCAGAAGTATGCAAAGCATGCATCTCAATTAGTCAGCAACCAGGTGTGGAAAGTC
CCCAGGCTCCCCAGCAGGCAGAAGTATGCAAAGCATGCATCTCAATTAGTCAGCAACCATAGTCCCGCCC
CTAACTCCGCCCATCCCGCCCCTAACTCCGCCCAGTTCCGCCCATTCTCCGCCCCATGGCTGACTAATTT
TTTTTATTTATGCAGAGGCCGAGGCCGCCTCTGCCTCTGAGCTATTCCAGAAGTAGTGAGGAGGCTTTTT
TGGAGGCCTAGGCTTTTGCAAAAAGCTCCCGGGAGCTTATATATCCATTTTCGGATCTGATCAAGAGACA
GGATGAGGATCGTTTCGCATGATTGAACAAGATGGATTGCACGCAGGTTCTCCGGCCGCTTGGGTGGAGA
GGCTATTCGGCTATGACTGGGCACAACAGACAATCGGCTGCTCTGATGCCGCCGTGTTCCGGCTGTCAGC
GCAGGGGCGCCCGGTTCTTTTTGTCAAGACCGACCTGTCCGGTGCCCTGAATGAACTGCAGGACGAGGCA
GCGCGGCTATCGTGGCTGGCCACGACGGGCGTTCCTTGCGCAGCTGTGCTCGACGTTGTCACTGAAGCGG
GAAGGGACTGGCTGCTATTGGGCGAAGTGCCGGGGCAGGATCTCCTGTCATCTCACCTTGCTCCTGCCGA
GAAAGTATCCATCATGGCTGATGCAATGCGGCGGCTGCATACGCTTGATCCGGCTACCTGCCCATTCGAC
CACCAAGCGAAACATCGCATCGAGCGAGCACGTACTCGGATGGAAGCCGGTCTTGTCGATCAGGATGATC
TGGACGAAGAGCATCAGGGGCTCGCGCCAGCCGAACTGTTCGCCAGGCTCAAGGCGCGCATGCCCGACGG
CGAGGATCTCGTCGTGACCCATGGCGATGCCTGCTTGCCGAATATCATGGTGGAAAATGGCCGCTTTTCT
GGATTCATCGACTGTGGCCGGCTGGGTGTGGCGGACCGCTATCAGGACATAGCGTTGGCTACCCGTGATA
TTGCTGAAGAGCTTGGCGGCGAATGGGCTGACCGCTTCCTCGTGCTTTACGGTATCGCCGCTCCCGATTC
GCAGCGCATCGCCTTCTATCGCCTTCTTGACGAGTTCTTCTGAGCGGGACTCTGGGGTTCGAAATGACCG
ACCAAGCGACGCCCAACCTGCCATCACGAGATTTCGATTCCACCGCCGCCTTCTATGAAAGGTTGGGCTT
CGGAATCGTTTTCCGGGACGCCGGCTGGATGATCCTCCAGCGCGGGGATCTCATGCTGGAGTTCTTCGCC
CACCCCAACTTGTTTATTGCAGCTTATAATGGTTACAAATAAAGCAATAGCATCACAAATTTCACAAATA
AAGCATTTTTTTCACTGCATTCTAGTTGTGGTTTGTCCAAACTCATCAATGTATCTTATCATGTCTGTAT
ACCGTCGACCTCTAGCTAGAGCTTGGCGTAATCATGGTCATAGCTGTTTCCTGTGTGAAATTGTTATCCG
CTCACAATTCCACACAACATACGAGCCGGAAGCATAAAGTGTAAAGCCTGGGGTGCCTAATGAGTGAGCT
AACTCACATTAATTGCGTTGCGCTCACTGCCCGCTTTCCAGTCGGGAAACCTGTCGTGCCAGCTGCATTA
ATGAATCGGCCAACGCGCGGGGAGAGGCGGTTTGCGTATTGGGCGCTCTTCCGCTTCCTCGCTCACTGAC
TCGCTGCGCTCGGTCGTTCGGCTGCGGCGAGCGGTATCAGCTCACTCAAAGGCGGTAATACGGTTATCCA
CAGAATCAGGGGATAACGCAGGAAAGAACATGTGAGCAAAAGGCCAGCAAAAGGCCAGGAACCGTAAAAA
GGCCGCGTTGCTGGCGTTTTTCCATAGGCTCCGCCCCCCTGACGAGCATCACAAAAATCGACGCTCAAGT
CAGAGGTGGCGAAACCCGACAGGACTATAAAGATACCAGGCGTTTCCCCCTGGAAGCTCCCTCGTGCGCT
CTCCTGTTCCGACCCTGCCGCTTACCGGATACCTGTCCGCCTTTCTCCCTTCGGGAAGCGTGGCGCTTTC
TCATAGCTCACGCTGTAGGTATCTCAGTTCGGTGTAGGTCGTTCGCTCCAAGCTGGGCTGTGTGCACGAA
CCCCCCGTTCAGCCCGACCGCTGCGCCTTATCCGGTAACTATCGTCTTGAGTCCAACCCGGTAAGACACG
ACTTATCGCCACTGGCAGCAGCCACTGGTAACAGGATTAGCAGAGCGAGGTATGTAGGCGGTGCTACAGA
GTTCTTGAAGTGGTGGCCTAACTACGGCTACACTAGAAGAACAGTATTTGGTATCTGCGCTCTGCTGAAG
CCAGTTACCTTCGGAAAAAGAGTTGGTAGCTCTTGATCCGGCAAACAAACCACCGCTGGTAGCGGTGGTT
TTTTTGTTTGCAAGCAGCAGATTACGCGCAGAAAAAAAGGATCTCAAGAAGATCCTTTGATCTTTTCTAC
GGGGTCTGACGCTCAGTGGAACGAAAACTCACGTTAAGGGATTTTGGTCATGAGATTATCAAAAAGGATC
TTCACCTAGATCCTTTTAAATTAAAAATGAAGTTTTAAATCAATCTAAAGTATATATGAGTAAACTTGGT
CTGACAGTTACCAATGCTTAATCAGTGAGGCACCTATCTCAGCGATCTGTCTATTTCGTTCATCCATAGT
TGCCTGACTCCCCGTCGTGTAGATAACTACGATACGGGAGGGCTTACCATCTGGCCCCAGTGCTGCAATG
ATACCGCGAGACCCACGCTCACCGGCTCCAGATTTATCAGCAATAAACCAGCCAGCCGGAAGGGCCGAGC
GCAGAAGTGGTCCTGCAACTTTATCCGCCTCCATCCAGTCTATTAATTGTTGCCGGGAAGCTAGAGTAAG
TAGTTCGCCAGTTAATAGTTTGCGCAACGTTGTTGCCATTGCTACAGGCATCGTGGTGTCACGCTCGTCG
TTTGGTATGGCTTCATTCAGCTCCGGTTCCCAACGATCAAGGCGAGTTACATGATCCCCCATGTTGTGCA
AAAAAGCGGTTAGCTCCTTCGGTCCTCCGATCGTTGTCAGAAGTAAGTTGGCCGCAGTGTTATCACTCAT
GGTTATGGCAGCACTGCATAATTCTCTTACTGTCATGCCATCCGTAAGATGCTTTTCTGTGACTGGTGAG
TACTCAACCAAGTCATTCTGAGAATAGTGTATGCGGCGACCGAGTTGCTCTTGCCCGGCGTCAATACGGG
ATAATACCGCGCCACATAGCAGAACTTTAAAAGTGCTCATCATTGGAAAACGTTCTTCGGGGCGAAAACT
CTCAAGGATCTTACCGCTGTTGAGATCCAGTTCGATGTAACCCACTCGTGCACCCAACTGATCTTCAGCA
TCTTTTACTTTCACCAGCGTTTCTGGGTGAGCAAAAACAGGAAGGCAAAATGCCGCAAAAAAGGGAATAA
GGGCGACACGGAAATGTTGAATACTCATACTCTTCCTTTTTCAATATTATTGAAGCATTTATCAGGGTTA
TTGTCTCATGAGCGGATACATATTTGAATGTATTTAGAAAAATAAACAAATAGGGGTTCCGCGCACATTT
CCCCGAAAAGTGCCACCTGACGTCGACGGATCGGGAGATCTCCCGATCCCCTATGGTGCACTCTCAGTAC
AATCTGCTCTGATGCCGCATAGTTAAGCCAGTATCTGCTCCCTGCTTGTGTGTTGGAGGTCGCTGAGTAG
TGCGCGAGCAAAAT
